>Addgene plasmid #193933 | pBa.Halo-KIF3B DD 593-747 | addgene full sequence | sequence record 380419 | Addgene NGS Result
TCGAGGTGAGCCCCACGTTCTGCTTCACTCTCCCCATCTCCCCCCCCTCCCCACCCCCAATTTTGTATTT
ATTTATTTTTTAATTATTTTGTGCAGCGATGGGGGCGGGGGGGGGGGGGGGCGCGCGCCAGGCGGGGCGG
GGCGGGGCGAGGGGCGGGGCGGGGCGAGGCGGAGAGGTGCGGCGGCAGCCAATCAGAGCGGCGCGCTCCG
AAAGTTTCCTTTTATGGCGAGGCGGCGGCGGCGGCGGCCCTATAAAAAGCGAAGCGCGCGGCGGGCGGGA
GTCGCTGCGCGCTGCCTTCGCCCCGTGCCCCGCTCCGCCGCCGCCTCGCGCCGCCCGCCCCGGCTCTGAC
TGACCGCGTTACTCCCACAGGTGAGCGGGCGGGACGGCCCTTCTCCTCCGGGCTGTAATTAGCGCTTGGT
TTAATGACGGCTCGTTTCTTTTCTGTGGCTGCGTGAAAGCCTTAAAGGGCTCCGGGAGGGCCCTTTGTGC
GGGGGGGAGCGGCTCGGGGGGTGCGTGCGTGTGTGTGTGCGTGGGGAGCGCCGCGTGCGGCTCCGCGCTG
CCCGGCGGCTGTGAGCGCTGCGGGCGCGGCGCGGGGCTTTGTGCGCTCCGCAGTGTGCGCGAGGGGAGCG
CGGCCGGGGGCGGTGCCCCGCGGTGCGGGGGGGGCTGCGAGGGGAACAAAGGCTGCGTGCGGGGTGTGTG
CGTGGGGGGGTGAGCAGGGGGTGTGGGCGCGGCGGTCGGGCTGTAACCCCCCCCTGCACCCCCCTCCCCG
AGTTGCTGAGCACGGCCCGGCTTCGGGTGCGGGGCTCCGTGCGGGGCGTGGCGCGGGGCTCGCCGTGCCG
GGCGGGGGGTGGCGGCAGGTGGGGGTGCCGGGCGGGGCGGGGCCGCCTCGGGCCGGGGAGGGCTCGGGGG
AGGGGCGCGGCGGCCCCCGGAGCGCCGGCGGCTGTCGAGGCGCGGCGAGCCGCAGCCATTGCCTTTTATG
GTAATCGTGCGAGAGGGCGCAGGGACTTCCTTTGTCCCAAATCTGTGCGGAGCCGAAATCTGGGAGGCGC
CGCCGCACCCCCTCTAGCGGGCGCGGGGCGAAGCGGTGCGGCGCCGGCAGGAAGGAAATGGGCGGGGAGG
GCCTTCGTGCGTCGCCGCGCCGCCGTCCCCTTCTCCATCTCCAGCCTCGGGGCTGTCCGCAGGGGGACGG
CTGCCTTCGGGGGGGACGGGGCAGGGCGGGGTTCGGCTTCTGGCGTGTGACCGGCGGGGTTTATATCTTC
CCTTCTCTGTTCCTCCGCAGCCCCCAAGCTTGGCGCGCCTAGGACCATGGCTAGCGGAGGATCCGAAATC
GGTACTGGCTTTCCATTCGACCCCCATTATGTGGAAGTCCTGGGCGAGCGCATGCACTACGTCGATGTTG
GTCCGCGCGATGGCACCCCTGTGCTGTTCCTGCACGGTAACCCGACCTCCTCCTACGTGTGGCGCAACAT
CATCCCGCATGTTGCACCGACCCATCGCTGCATTGCTCCAGACCTGATCGGTATGGGCAAATCCGACAAA
CCAGACCTGGGTTATTTCTTCGACGACCACGTCCGCTTCATGGATGCCTTCATCGAAGCCCTGGGTCTGG
AAGAGGTCGTCCTGGTCATTCACGACTGGGGCTCCGCTCTGGGTTTCCACTGGGCCAAGCGCAATCCAGA
GCGCGTCAAAGGTATTGCATTTATGGAGTTCATCCGCCCTATCCCGACCTGGGACGAATGGCCAGAATTT
GCCCGCGAGACCTTCCAGGCCTTCCGCACCACCGACGTCGGCCGCAAGCTGATCATCGATCAGAACGTTT
TTATCGAGGGTACGCTGCCGATGGGTGTCGTCCGCCCGCTGACTGAAGTCGAGATGGACCATTACCGCGA
GCCGTTCCTGAATCCTGTTGACCGCGAGCCACTGTGGCGCTTCCCAAACGAGCTGCCAATCGCCGGTGAG
CCAGCGAACATCGTCGCGCTGGTCGAAGAATACATGGACTGGCTGCACCAGTCCCCTGTCCCGAAGCTGC
TGTTCTGGGGCACCCCAGGCGTTCTGATCCCACCGGCCGAAGCCGCTCGCCTGGCCAAAAGCCTGCCTAA
CTGCAAGGCTGTGGACATCGGCCCGGGTCTGAATCTGCTGCAAGAAGACAACCCGGACCTGATCGGCAGC
GAGATCGCGCGCTGGCTGTCTACTCTGGAGATTTCCGGGCTGTACGGCGGAGGATCCGGAGGCGGCTCTG
GCGGAGGGCTGTACAAACCCTTGGAAGAGAAGAATAAAATTATGAATAGATCCTTTTTTGATGATGAAGA
AGACCATTGGAAATTACATCCTATAACCAGACTGGAAAACCAGCAGATGATGAAGCGGCCTGTCTCTGCT
GTGGGATACAAGAGACCTCTGAGCCAGCATGCACGGATGTCCATGATGATTCGGCCAGAGCCCCGGTACA
GGGCGGAGAACATCATGCTCTTGGAGTTAGATATGCCCAGCCGGACAACCAGAGACTACGAGGGCCCAGC
CATCTCTCCCAAGGTTCAGGCTGCGCTGGATGCAGCTCTGCAGGATGAAGATGAGATACAGGTGGATGCC
TCATCCTTTGAAAGTACTGCCAGCAGAAAACCCAAGGCCAGGCCCAAGAGTGGCAGGAAATCAGGATCCT
CCTCTTCCTCCTCAGGAAACCCTGCATCTCAGTTTTACCCACAGTCTCGGGGGCTGGTTCCCAAGTAATC
TAGATAAGTAATGATCATAATCAGCCATATCACATCTGTAGAGGTTTTACTTGCTTTAAAAAACCTCCCA
CACCTCCCCCTGAACCTGAAACATAAAATGAATGCAATTGTTGTTGTTAACTTGTTTATTGCAGCTTATA
ATGGTTACAAATAAAGCAATAGCATCACAAATTTCACAAATAAAGCATTTTTTTCACTGCATTCTAGTTG
TGGTTTGTCCAAACTCATCAATGTATCTTATCATGTCTGGATCCCCGGGTACCGAGCTCGAATTCGTAAT
CATGTCATAGCTGTTTCCTGTGTGAAATTGTTATCCGCTCACAATTCCACACAACATACGAGCCGGAAGC
ATAAAGTGTAAAGCCTGGGGTGCCTAATGAGTGAGCTAACTCACATTAATTGCGTTGCGCTCACTGCCCG
CTTTCCAGTCGGGAAACCTGTCGTGCCAGCTGCATTAATGAATCGGCCAACGCGCGGGGAGAGGCGGTTT
GCGTATTGGGCGCTCTTCCGCTTCCTCGCTCACTGACTCGCTGCGCTCGGTCGTTCGGCTGCGGCGAGCG
GTATCAGCTCACTCAAAGGCGGTAATACGGTTATCCACAGAATCAGGGGATAACGCAGGAAAGAACATGT
GAGCAAAAGGCCAGCAAAAGGCCAGGAACCGTAAAAAGGCCGCGTTGCTGGCGTTTTTCCATAGGCTCCG
CCCCCCTGACGAGCATCACAAAAATCGACGCTCAAGTCAGAGGTGGCGAAACCCGACAGGACTATAAAGA
TACCAGGCGTTTCCCCCTGGAAGCTCCCTCGTGCGCTCTCCTGTTCCGACCCTGCCGCTTACCGGATACC
TGTCCGCCTTTCTCCCTTCGGGAAGCGTGGCGCTTTCTCATAGCTCACGCTGTAGGTATCTCAGTTCGGT
GTAGGTCGTTCGCTCCAAGCTGGGCTGTGTGCACGAACCCCCCGTTCAGCCCGACCGCTGCGCCTTATCC
GGTAACTATCGTCTTGAGTCCAACCCGGTAAGACACGACTTATCGCCACTGGCAGCAGCCACTGGTAACA
GGATTAGCAGAGCGAGGTATGTAGGCGGTGCTACAGAGTTCTTGAAGTGGTGGCCTAACTACGGCTACAC
TAGAAGAACAGTATTTGGTATCTGCGCTCTGCTGAAGCCAGTTACCTTCGGAAAAAGAGTTGGTAGCTCT
TGATCCGGCAAACAAACCACCGCTGGTAGCGGTGGTTTTTTTGTTTGCAAGCAGCAGATTACGCGCAGAA
AAAAAGGATCTCAAGAAGATCCTTTGATCTTTTCTACGGGGTCTGACGCTCAGTGGAACGAAAACTCACG
TTAAGGGATTTTGGTCATGAGATTATCAAAAAGGATCTTCACCTAGATCCTTTTAAATTAAAAATGAAGT
TTTAAATCAATCTAAAGTATATATGAGTAAACTTGGTCTGACAGTTACCAATGCTTAATCAGTGAGGCAC
CTATCTCAGCGATCTGTCTATTTCGTTCATCCATAGTTGCCTGACTCCCCGTCGTGTAGATAACTACGAT
ACGGGAGGGCTTACCATCTGGCCCCAGTGCTGCAATGATACCGCGAGACCCACGCTCACCGGCTCCAGAT
TTATCAGCAATAAACCAGCCAGCCGGAAGGGCCGAGCGCAGAAGTGGTCCTGCAACTTTATCCGCCTCCA
TCCAGTCTATTAATTGTTGCCGGGAAGCTAGAGTAAGTAGTTCGCCAGTTAATAGTTTGCGCAACGTTGT
TGCCATTGCTACAGGCATCGTGGTGTCACGCTCGTCGTTTGGTATGGCTTCATTCAGCTCCGGTTCCCAA
CGATCAAGGCGAGTTACATGATCCCCCATGTTGTGCAAAAAAGCGGTTAGCTCCTTCGGTCCTCCGATCG
TTGTCAGAAGTAAGTTGGCCGCAGTGTTATCACTCATGGTTATGGCAGCACTGCATAATTCTCTTACTGT
CATGCCATCCGTAAGATGCTTTTCTGTGACTGGTGAGTACTCAACCAAGTCATTCTGAGAATAGTGTATG
CGGCGACCGAGTTGCTCTTGCCCGGCGTCAATACGGGATAATACCGCGCCACATAGCAGAACTTTAAAAG
TGCTCATCATTGGAAAACGTTCTTCGGGGCGAAAACTCTCAAGGATCTTACCGCTGTTGAGATCCAGTTC
GATGTAACCCACTCGTGCACCCAACTGATCTTCAGCATCTTTTACTTTCACCAGCGTTTCTGGGTGAGCA
AAAACAGGAAGGCAAAATGCCGCAAAAAAGGGAATAAGGGCGACACGGAAATGTTGAATACTCATACTCT
TCCTTTTTCAATATTATTGAAGCATTTATCAGGGTTATTGTCTCATGAGCGGATACATATTTGAATGTAT
TTAGAAAAATAAACAAATAGGGGTTCCGCGCACATTTCCCCGAAAAGTGCCACCTGACGTCTAAGAAACC
ATTATTATCATGACATTAACCTATAAAAATAGGCGTATCACGAGGCCCTTTCGTCTCGCGCGTTTCGGTG
ATGACGGTGAAAACCTCTGACACATGCAGCTCCCGGAGACGGTCACAGCTTGTCTGTAAGCGGATGCCGG
GAGCAGACAAGCCCGTCAGGGCGCGTCAGCGGGTGTTGGCGGGTGTCGGGGCTGGCTTAACTATGCGGCA
TCAGAGCAGATTGTACTGAGAGTGCACCATATGCGGTGTGAAATACCGCACAGATGCGTAAGGAGAAAAT
ACCGCATCAGGCGCCATTCGCCATTCAGGCTGCGCAACTGTTGGGAAGGGCGATCGGTGCGGGCCTCTTC
GCTATTACGCCAGCTGGCGAAAGGGGGATGTGCTGCAAGGCGATTAAGTTGGGTAACGCCAGGGTTTTCC
CAGTCACGACGTTGTAAAACGACGGCCAGTGCCAAGTTGGGATCTTTGCATTGGCCCACGGCTCTCAGGA
TGGGGATGCTCCCCTTCAGCACCCGGTTCCCCTTGGAAACTGATGGTCCTGGCTCTGTGGCATGGCAGTG
GCACTGTGAGGAGCCCCCTACCAGCAGCACACAGTGGGGTTGGCACTGCCACGCTCCGGATGCCGCGCTC
TGATCCAACCCCATAATCAAGGGAACCCGAATTGCCCCATCATTGCCCCCACCACCCCCATCCTGCCGGG
CCCTCACACCCCACGCTGCCTTCTGGTGACATTCCCCAGCCCAAACCCACGGCTTCATGGCTACCGCGGG
GCATTTCCCATTGCCGCCCCATTATCAGCTCTGCACACCTCCCGCTGTACCCATGCCTCGTGGCTGCCCT
TCTTTGACGTATAATCTTCTAATTAATACCCGGCCTTGTCAAAGTGGAGCACAAACGTTAATTAATTCCC
CAGCAGGCAGGTAATTAACAGTGTGACTCCCTTTTTGCTGCGAGTGGGGCTGATACAGAGAGATGTGGCA
CTATGGAGCCCACGGGGTCCTGGCACTGGGTGCCCACGGAGGTCCCCATGTGCTGCAGTGTCACCGCCTC
CGAGGAGACAGTATTGTCCCTGCGGTGTCCCTGCAGCTCAGCTCTGTCCACAGGGCCACCTCCAGTTTGG
AGGGGACACAATGCAGCCCCGATGCAACCCATCCTCGCAGCATCCCAGGGACAAAGACCCCACTGCAAGA
CCGCACACAGGGCTGGGTCCCGCTCCCCTAATATCTACAGTGCTTCTTGCATGGCCCCTTAATCAATGCA
GTTAATCAGCATGCGCTCATGCACCGCTCTGGAGCTGCAAAGCCCCTCGCAGCGCTGCTCACCAACACCG
CGCACCGCCCCGGCCCAGCCTGCAGCACGCGCTGCAAACAGGAAAGAAACAAAATATTGCCCAAATGTAG
GCAAAGGCATTCGGCTGCCTTGACCTCCGCCGGGCCGGGCCCTGCCTGACTCAGCTCCTTACTCAGCGCT
CGCTTCCTCCCTCCGGCTGCCACCGCCGCAGCGCACACCCTGACAAAGAGTGGCCCTTAACGGGCTCTGA
GGTGCACCCAGCAGTGCACTCAGCAGTCCAAGGGCCGGCCTGGAGGTTTGCACCGCTACGTGCTGACATT
AGCATTGAACTTGGCCCTGGGTAGTGCTGCAGGCCGGGCGGGGTGGGTGTAGAGAGTGCAGCGCGCGTTG
CACCCGGTGCCCCTTCCCCTCCCTTGCATCCCAGCAGGCTGCACCCCAGCACCAGGCCCGTGCATGCATG
CTCCTGGTGTTATTGCAGCCTGGTGCATGCATGCGTCTTGATGGTGCAGCGCTGTGCATGCATCCTCCTT
GGTGTGTAGCAGTCTAGTGCATGCATACCCCTCGGTGTTATTGCTGCTCTGTGCACGCACGCTCATTGTA
TCACTTCATCCCAGTGCATGCACTCACACTGGAGCGATTGCTGCTCGGTGCACGCACACTCATTGTATCA
CTGCAGCTCAGTGGCTGCACGCACACCGGTGTTATTGCTGCTCGGTGCGTGCATGCACATCAGTGTCGCT
GCAGCTCAGTGCATGCACGCTCATTGCCCATCGCTATCCCTGCCTCTCCTGCTGGCGCTCCCCGGGAGGT
GACTTCAAGGGGACCGCAGGACCACCTCGGGGGTGGGGGGAGGGCTGCACACGCGGACCCCGCTCCCCCT
CCCCAACAAAGCACTGTGGAATCAAAAAGGGGGGAGGGGGGATGGAGGGGCGCGTCACACCCCCGCCCCA
CACCCTCACC
Features (pLannotate 1.2.2; 16 found; start..end, strand, type, name):
      1..277     +  promoter       chicken β-actin promoter: No description available
    278..1247    +  intron         chimeric intron: chimera between introns from chicken β-actin and rabbit β-globin
   1325..2208    +  CDS            HaloTag® (fragment): modified bacterial dehalogenase that forms covalent bonds with chloroalkane derivatives
   2258..2725    +  CDS            Kif3b (fragment): KIF3B_MOUSE - Experimental evidence at protein level: Swiss-Prot protein existence level 1. Microtubule-based molecular motor that transport intracellular cargos, such as vesicles, organelles and protein complexes. Uses ATP hydrolysis to generate force to bind and move along the microtubule (PubMed:7559760). Plays a role in cilia formation (PubMed:9865700). Involved in photoreceptor integrity and opsin trafficking in rod photoreceptors (By similarity). Transports vesicles containing N-methyl-D-aspartate (NMDA) receptor subunit GRIN2A into neuronal dendrites (PubMed:31746486). From Mus musculus
   2741..2826    +  CDS            large T antigen (fragment): large T antigen from SV40 (simian virus 40)
   2849..2983    +  polyA_signal   SV40 poly(A) signal: SV40 polyadenylation signal
   3038..3054    -  protein_bind   lac operator: The lac repressor binds to the lac operator to inhibit transcription in E. coli. This inhibition can be relieved by adding lactose or isopropyl-β-D-thiogalactopyranoside (IPTG). lac repressor encoded by lacI
   3062..3092    -  promoter       lac promoter: promoter for the E. coli lac operon
   3107..3128    -  protein_bind   CAP binding site: CAP binding activates transcription in the presence of cAMP. E. coli catabolite activator protein
   3141..3233    -  CDS            lacI (fragment): lac repressor; lacI; The lac repressor binds to the lac operator to inhibit transcription in E. coli. This inhibition can be relieved by adding lactose or isopropyl-β-D-thiogalactopyranoside (IPTG).
   3416..4004    -  rep_origin     ori: high-copy-number ColE1/pMB1/pBR322/pUC origin of replication
   4175..5035    -  CDS            AmpR: β-lactamase; bla; confers resistance to ampicillin, carbenicillin, and related antibiotics
   5036..5140    -  promoter       AmpR promoter: bla
   5235..5270    +  CDS            rop (fragment): Rop protein, which maintains plasmids at low copy number; rop
   5372..5471    +  misc_feature   bom (fragment): basis of mobility region from pBR322
   5477..5631    -  CDS            lacZα (fragment): LacZα fragment of β-galactosidase; lacZ fragment
