[The description below was written by a language model from this plasmid's Addgene catalogue record and pLannotate feature annotations shown in this document.]
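Description:
pBa.Halo-KIF3B DD 593-747 is a 7,430-nt mammalian expression plasmid built on the pBeta Actin-HALO backbone. It is propagated in E. coli through a high-copy ColE1/pUC-type origin and selected with ampicillin via the AmpR (β-lactamase) gene and its own promoter. The annotation also picks up short remnants of lac promoter/operator, lacI, lacZα, rop and bom sequences. These are carry-over from the parental cloning vectors rather than functional parts of the design. The depositor notes that the pBa backbone is prone to recombination, so it should not be grown in fast-growing bacterial strains or modified by recombination-based cloning.

The expression cassette is driven by the chicken β-actin promoter followed by a chimeric chicken β-actin/rabbit β-globin intron, an arrangement that generally supports strong expression in mammalian cells. Downstream lies an N-terminal HaloTag, a modified bacterial dehalogenase that bonds covalently to chloroalkane ligands and so allows labelling with fluorescent dyes or capture on ligand-bearing surfaces. It is fused to a 471-bp fragment of mouse Kif3b, which the name indicates covers residues 593–747, towards the C-terminal end of this kinesin-2 motor subunit. The record does not spell out what "DD" stands for. The transcript ends in SV40-derived sequence containing a short large T antigen fragment and the SV40 polyadenylation signal.

The stated purpose is mammalian expression of this Halo-tagged KIF3B fragment. The associated work concerns KAP as the neuronal organelle adaptor for KIF3AB and KIF3AC, which suggests the construct was used to map regions of the motor involved in adaptor or cargo interaction, although the record does not describe the specific assay.
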