Addgene plasmid #193933: pBa.Halo-KIF3B DD 593-747
Purpose: Mammalian expression of Halo-tagged Kif 3B DD 593-747
Depositing lab: Marvin Bentley. Depositing organization: Rensselaer Polytechnic Institute. Publication: KAP is the neuronal organelle adaptor for Kinesin-2 KIF3AB and KIF3AC. Garbouchian A, Montgomery A, Gilbert SP, Bentley M. Mol Biol Cell. 2022 Oct 6:mbcE22080336. doi: 10.1091/mbc.E22-08-0336. PubMed 36200888.
Backbone
  Vector backbone: pBeta Actin-HALO
  Vector type: Mammalian Expression
Growth in bacteria
  Bacterial resistance: Ampicillin, 100 μg/mL
  Growth temperature: 37°C
  Growth strain: NEB Stable
  Copy number: High Copy
Gene/Insert
  Gene/Insert name: Kif 3B
  Species: M. musculus (mouse)
  Insert size (bp): 471
  Entrez Gene: Kif3b (a.k.a. AI854312, AW549267, mKIAA0359)
  Promoter: Chicken Beta actin
  Tag / fusion protein: Halo (N terminal on backbone)
  Cloning method: Restriction Enzyme; 5′ cloning site Unknown (unknown if destroyed)
Terms and licenses: Academic/Nonprofit Terms; Industry Terms: Not Available to Industry
Depositor comments: pBa vector is susceptible to recombination and should not be grown in fast growing bacteria or cloned using recombination.
How to cite: pBa.Halo-KIF3B DD 593-747 was a gift from Marvin Bentley (Addgene plasmid # 193933 ; http://n2t.net/addgene:193933 ; RRID:Addgene_193933)
