>Addgene plasmid #193933 | pBa.Halo-KIF3B DD 593-747 | depositor partial sequence | sequence record 375769 | Kif 3B
CCCTTGGAAGAGAAGAATAAAATTATGAATAGATCCTTTTTTGATGATGAAGAAGACCATTGGAAATTAC
ATCCTATAACCAGACTGGAAAACCAGCAGATGATGAAGCGGCCTGTCTCTGCTGTGGGATACAAGAGACC
TCTGAGCCAGCATGAACGGATGTCCATGATGATTCGGCCAGAGCCCCGGTACAGGGCGGAGAACATCATG
CTCTTGGAGTTAGATATGCCCAGCCGGACAACCAGAGACTACGAGGGCCCAGCCATCTCTCCCAAGGTTC
AGGCTGCGCTGGATGCAGCTCTGCAGGATGAAGATGAGATACAGGTGGATGCCTCATCCTTTGAAAGTAC
TGCCAGCAGAAAACCCAAGGCCAGGCCCAAGAGTGGCAGGAAATCAGGATCCTCCTCTTCCTCCTCAGGA
AACCCTGCATCTCAGTTTTACCCACAGTCTCGGGGGCTGGTTCCCAAGTAA
